>Addgene plasmid #79368 | gRNA_tdtomato_reporter_1_ST1_2x_binding | depositor full sequence | sequence record 148559 | gRNA_tdtomato_reporter_1_ST1_2x_binding
AGCGCCCAATACGCAAACCGCCTCTCCCCGCGCGTTGGCCGATTCATTAATGCAGCTGGCACGACAGGTT
TCCCGACTGGAAAGCGGGCAGTGAGCGCAACGCAATTAATGTGAGTTAGCTCACTCATTAGGCACCCCAG
GCTTTACACTTTATGCTTCCGGCTCGTATGTTGTGTGGAATTGTGAGCGGATAACAATTTCACACAGGAA
ACAGCTATGACCATGATTACGCCAAGCTATTTAGGTGACACTATAGAATACTCAAGCTATGCATCAAGCT
TGGTACCGAGCTCGGATCCACTAGTAACGGCCGCCAGTGTGCTGGAATTCGCCCTTTATTACCGCCTTTG
AGTGAGCTGATACCGCTCGCCGCAGCCGAACGACCGAGCGCAGCGAGTCAGTGAGCGAGGAAGCTCGAGG
CAGTGAAAAAAATGCTTTATTTGTGAAATTTGTGATGCTATTGCTTTATTTGTAACCATTATAAGCTGCA
ATAAACAAGTTAACAACAACAATTGCATTCATTTTATGTTTCAGGTTCAGGGGGAGGTGTGGGAGGTTTT
TTAAAGCAAGTAAAACCTCTACAAATGTGGTATGGCTGATTATGATCCTCTAGAGATATCGTCGACAAGC
TTATCGATGCGGCCGCGCTAGCACGCGTCAGCTGACTAGAGGATCCCCGGGTACCGAGCTCGAATTCTTA
CTTGTACAGCTCGTCCATGCCGTACAGGAACAGGTGGTGGCGGCCCTCGGAGCGCTCGTACTGTTCCACG
ATGGTGTAGTCCTCGTTGTGGGAGGTGATGTCCAGCTTGGTGTCCACGTAGTAGTAGCCGGGCAGTTGCA
CGGGCTTCTTGGCCATGTAGATGGTCTTGAACTCCACCAGGTAGTGGCCGCCGTCCTTCAGCTTCAGGGC
CTGGTGGATCTCGCCCTTCAGCACGCCGTCGCGGGGGTACAGGCGCTCGGTGGAGGCCTCCCAGCCCATG
GTCTTCTTCTGCATTACGGGGCCGTCGGGGGGGAAGTTGGTGCCGCGCATCTTCACCTTGTAGATCAGCG
TGCCGTCCTGCAGGGAGGAGTCCTGGGTCACGGTCACCAGACCGCCGTCCTCGAAGTTCATCACGCGCTC
CCACTTGAAGCCCTCGGGGAAGGACAGCTTCTTGTAATCGGGGATGTCGGCGGGGTGCTTCACGTACGCC
TTGGAGCCGTACATGAACTGGGGGGACAGGATGTCCCAGGCGAAGGGCAGGGGGCCGCCCTTGGTCACCT
TCAGCTTGGCGGTCTGGGTGCCCTCGTAGGGGCGGCCCTCGCCCTCGCCCTCGATCTCGAACTCGTGGCC
GTTCATGGAGCCCTCCATGCGCACCTTGAAGCGCATGAACTCTTTGATGACCTCCTCGCCCTTGCTCACG
GTGGAACCCAGTCCGCCACCGGAAGTTTTATCGTCGTCATCCTTGTAGTCCATGGTGGCGAATTCTCCAG
GCGATCTGACGGTTCACTAAACGAGCTCTGCTTATATAGGCCTCCCACCGTACACGCCTACCTCGTTTCT
TGCACTGTGGGGTGGAGGGGACACTATTACCCTGTTATCCCTACGTCGCAAGGGCGAATTCTGCAGATAT
CCATCACACTGGCGGCCGTTTCTTGCACTGTGGGGTGGAGGGGACCTCGAGCATGCATCTAGAGGGCCCA
ATTCGCCCTATAGTGAGTCGTATTACAATTCACTGGCCGTCGTTTTACAACGTCGTGACTGGGAAAACCC
TGGCGTTACCCAACTTAATCGCCTTGCAGCACATCCCCCTTTCGCCAGCTGGCGTAATAGCGAAGAGGCC
CGCACCGATCGCCCTTCCCAACAGTTGCGCAGCCTATACGTACGGCAGTTTAAGGTTTACACCTATAAAA
GAGAGAGCCGTTATCGTCTGTTTGTGGATGTACAGAGTGATATTATTGACACGCCGGGGCGACGGATGGT
GATCCCCCTGGCCAGTGCACGTCTGCTGTCAGATAAAGTCTCCCGTGAACTTTACCCGGTGGTGCATATC
GGGGATGAAAGCTGGCGCATGATGACCACCGATATGGCCAGTGTGCCGGTCTCCGTTATCGGGGAAGAAG
TGGCTGATCTCAGCCACCGCGAAAATGACATCAAAAACGCCATTAACCTGATGTTCTGGGGAATATAAAT
GTCAGGCATGAGATTATCAAAAAGGATCTTCACCTAGATCCTTTTCACGTAGAAAGCCAGTCCGCAGAAA
CGGTGCTGACCCCGGATGAATGTCAGCTACTGGGCTATCTGGACAAGGGAAAACGCAAGCGCAAAGAGAA
AGCAGGTAGCTTGCAGTGGGCTTACATGGCGATAGCTAGACTGGGCGGTTTTATGGACAGCAAGCGAACC
GGAATTGCCAGCTGGGGCGCCCTCTGGTAAGGTTGGGAAGCCCTGCAAAGTAAACTGGATGGCTTTCTCG
CCGCCAAGGATCTGATGGCGCAGGGGATCAAGCTCTGATCAAGAGACAGGATGAGGATCGTTTCGCATGA
TTGAACAAGATGGATTGCACGCAGGTTCTCCGGCCGCTTGGGTGGAGAGGCTATTCGGCTATGACTGGGC
ACAACAGACAATCGGCTGCTCTGATGCCGCCGTGTTCCGGCTGTCAGCGCAGGGGCGCCCGGTTCTTTTT
GTCAAGACCGACCTGTCCGGTGCCCTGAATGAACTGCAAGACGAGGCAGCGCGGCTATCGTGGCTGGCCA
CGACGGGCGTTCCTTGCGCAGCTGTGCTCGACGTTGTCACTGAAGCGGGAAGGGACTGGCTGCTATTGGG
CGAAGTGCCGGGGCAGGATCTCCTGTCATCTCACCTTGCTCCTGCCGAGAAAGTATCCATCATGGCTGAT
GCAATGCGGCGGCTGCATACGCTTGATCCGGCTACCTGCCCATTCGACCACCAAGCGAAACATCGCATCG
AGCGAGCACGTACTCGGATGGAAGCCGGTCTTGTCGATCAGGATGATCTGGACGAAGAGCATCAGGGGCT
CGCGCCAGCCGAACTGTTCGCCAGGCTCAAGGCGAGCATGCCCGACGGCGAGGATCTCGTCGTGACCCAT
GGCGATGCCTGCTTGCCGAATATCATGGTGGAAAATGGCCGCTTTTCTGGATTCATCGACTGTGGCCGGC
TGGGTGTGGCGGACCGCTATCAGGACATAGCGTTGGCTACCCGTGATATTGCTGAAGAGCTTGGCGGCGA
ATGGGCTGACCGCTTCCTCGTGCTTTACGGTATCGCCGCTCCCGATTCGCAGCGCATCGCCTTCTATCGC
CTTCTTGACGAGTTCTTCTGAATTATTAACGCTTACAATTTCCTGATGCGGTATTTTCTCCTTACGCATC
TGTGCGGTATTTCACACCGCATACAGGTGGCACTTTTCGGGGAAATGTGCGCGGAACCCCTATTTGTTTA
TTTTTCTAAATACATTCAAATATGTATCCGCTCATGAGACAATAACCCTGATAAATGCTTCAATAATAGC
ACGTGAGGAGGGCCACCATGGCCAAGTTGACCAGTGCCGTTCCGGTGCTCACCGCGCGCGACGTCGCCGG
AGCGGTCGAGTTCTGGACCGACCGGCTCGGGTTCTCCCGGGACTTCGTGGAGGACGACTTCGCCGGTGTG
GTCCGGGACGACGTGACCCTGTTCATCAGCGCGGTCCAGGACCAGGTGGTGCCGGACAACACCCTGGCCT
GGGTGTGGGTGCGCGGCCTGGACGAGCTGTACGCCGAGTGGTCGGAGGTCGTGTCCACGAACTTCCGGGA
CGCCTCCGGGCCGGCCATGACCGAGATCGGCGAGCAGCCGTGGGGGCGGGAGTTCGCCCTGCGCGACCCG
GCCGGCAACTGCGTGCACTTCGTGGCCGAGGAGCAGGACTGACACGTGCTAAAACTTCATTTTTAATTTA
AAAGGATCTAGGTGAAGATCCTTTTTGATAATCTCATGACCAAAATCCCTTAACGTGAGTTTTCGTTCCA
CTGAGCGTCAGACCCCGTAGAAAAGATCAAAGGATCTTCTTGAGATCCTTTTTTTCTGCGCGTAATCTGC
TGCTTGCAAACAAAAAAACCACCGCTACCAGCGGTGGTTTGTTTGCCGGATCAAGAGCTACCAACTCTTT
TTCCGAAGGTAACTGGCTTCAGCAGAGCGCAGATACCAAATACTGTCCTTCTAGTGTAGCCGTAGTTAGG
CCACCACTTCAAGAACTCTGTAGCACCGCCTACATACCTCGCTCTGCTAATCCTGTTACCAGTGGCTGCT
GCCAGTGGCGATAAGTCGTGTCTTACCGGGTTGGACTCAAGACGATAGTTACCGGATAAGGCGCAGCGGT
CGGGCTGAACGGGGGGTTCGTGCACACAGCCCAGCTTGGAGCGAACGACCTACACCGAACTGAGATACCT
ACAGCGTGAGCTATGAGAAAGCGCCACGCTTCCCGAAGGGAGAAAGGCGGACAGGTATCCGGTAAGCGGC
AGGGTCGGAACAGGAGAGCGCACGAGGGAGCTTCCAGGGGGAAACGCCTGGTATCTTTATAGTCCTGTCG
GGTTTCGCCACCTCTGACTTGAGCGTCGATTTTTGTGATGCTCGTCAGGGGGGCGGAGCCTATGGAAAAA
CGCCAGCAACGCGGCCTTTTTACGGTTCCTGGGCTTTTGCTGGCCTTTTGCTCACATGTTCTTTCCTGCG
TTATCCCCTGATTCTGTGGATAACCGTATTACCGCCTTTGAGTGAGCTGATACCGCTCGCCGCAGCCGAA
CGACCGAGCGCAGCGAGTCAGTGAGCGAGGAAGCGGAAG
Features (pLannotate 1.2.2; 20 found; start..end, strand, type, name):
      2..94      +  CDS            lacI (fragment): lac repressor; lacI; The lac repressor binds to the lac operator to inhibit transcription in E. coli. This inhibition can be relieved by adding lactose or isopropyl-β-D-thiogalactopyranoside (IPTG).
    107..128     +  protein_bind   CAP binding site: CAP binding activates transcription in the presence of cAMP. E. coli catabolite activator protein
    143..173     +  promoter       lac promoter: promoter for the E. coli lac operon
    181..197     +  protein_bind   lac operator: The lac repressor binds to the lac operator to inhibit transcription in E. coli. This inhibition can be relieved by adding lactose or isopropyl-β-D-thiogalactopyranoside (IPTG). lac repressor encoded by lacI
    239..257     +  promoter       SP6 promoter: promoter for bacteriophage SP6 RNA polymerase
    420..501     -  polyA_signal   SV40 poly(A) signal: SV40 polyadenylation signal
    524..607     -  CDS            large T antigen (fragment): large T antigen from SV40 (simian virus 40)
    666..697     -  misc_feature   MCS (fragment): pUC18/19 multiple cloning site
    701..1399    -  CDS            dTomato: dTomato is a basic (constitutively fluorescent) orange fluorescent protein published in 2004, derived from Discosoma sp.. It is reported to be a somewhat slowly-maturing dimer with low acid sensitivity.
   1428..1447    -  CDS            3xFLAG (fragment): three tandem FLAG® epitope tags
   1494..1532    -  promoter       minimal CMV promoter: human cytomegalovirus (CMV) immediate early promoter
   1687..1705    -  promoter       T7 promoter: promoter for bacteriophage T7 RNA polymerase
   1708..1855    +  CDS            lacZα (fragment): LacZα fragment of β-galactosidase; lacZ fragment
   1865..2168    +  CDS            ccdB (fragment): CcdB, a bacterial toxin that poisons DNA gyrase; ccdB; Plasmids containing the ccdB gene cannot be propagated in standard E. coli strains.
   2216..2485    +  CDS            tnpA (fragment): TN5P_ECOLX - Also known as tnp. Experimental evidence at protein level: Swiss-Prot protein existence level 1. Mediates transposition of transposon Tn5 by a 'cut and paste' mechanism. First, the monomeric transposase binds the 19 bp inverted DNA repeats flanking the transposon. Then, dimerization of the DNA- bound transposase creates a synaptic DNA complex. After nicking of the first DNA strand, excision of the transposon proceeds through a series of intermediates. The transposase then mediates the insertion of the transposon at a new site by strand transfer. The activity of the wild- type tran
   2517..3311    +  CDS            NeoR/KanR: aminoglycoside phosphotransferase from Tn5; aph(3')-II (or nptII); confers resistance to neomycin, kanamycin, and G418 (Geneticin®)
   3332..3383    -  misc_feature   bom (fragment): basis of mobility region from pBR322
   3410..3498    +  promoter       AmpR promoter (fragment): bla
   3518..3892    +  CDS            BleoR: antibiotic-binding protein; Sh ble from Streptoalloteichus hindustanus; confers resistance to bleomycin, phleomycin, and Zeocin™
   4030..4618    +  rep_origin     ori: high-copy-number ColE1/pMB1/pBR322/pUC origin of replication
