[The description below was written by a language model from this plasmid's Addgene catalogue record and pLannotate feature annotations shown in this document.]
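Description:
gRNA_tdtomato_reporter_1_ST1_2x_binding is a 4.8 kb mammalian reporter plasmid for CRISPR-based transcriptional activation assays. Its stated purpose is to measure the activity of transcriptional activators fused to ST1 Cas9, the Streptococcus thermophilus orthologue. The backbone is recorded as unknown. However, the annotated features (lac promoter/operator region, SP6 and T7 promoters flanking the insert, lacZα and ccdB fragments, and paired kanamycin and bleomycin/Zeocin markers) resemble a commercial PCR-cloning vector. It replicates in E. coli from a high-copy ColE1/pUC-type origin and is selected with kanamycin through the Tn5-derived NeoR/KanR gene. A BleoR (Sh ble) gene sits downstream of an AmpR promoter fragment and corresponds to the bleomycin marker listed in the catalogue. The ccdB sequence is only a fragment, consistent with propagation in a standard strain.

The reporter cassette lies on the reverse strand. It consists of a minimal CMV promoter, a red fluorescent protein coding sequence and an SV40 polyadenylation signal. The catalogue names the insert tdTomato, whereas the automated annotation marks a single dTomato unit of about 700 bp, so the record does not settle whether one copy or a tandem dimer is present. A short match to 3xFLAG lies between the promoter and the reporter, but it is only a partial hit.

The minimal promoter alone should give little expression. The name implies that two guide RNA target sites lie upstream of it, although these sites are not annotated in the feature table. Recruiting an ST1 dCas9-activator fusion to such sites with a matching guide RNA would switch on fluorescence. This gives a quantitative readout for comparing activator domains or guide RNA designs in transfected mammalian cells.
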