Addgene plasmid #79368: gRNA_tdtomato_reporter_1_ST1_2x_binding
Purpose: Assays activity of transcriptional activators fused to ST1 Cas9
Depositing lab: George Church. Depositing organization: Harvard Medical School. Publication: Cas9 gRNA engineering for genome editing, activation and repression. Kiani S, Chavez A, Tuttle M, Hall RN, Chari R, Ter-Ovanesyan D, Qian J, Pruitt BW, Beal J, Vora S, Buchthal J, Kowal EJ, Ebrahimkhani MR, Collins JJ, Weiss R, Church G. Nat Methods. 2015 Sep 7. doi: 10.1038/nmeth.3580. PubMed 26344044.
Backbone
  Vector backbone: unknown
  Vector type: Mammalian Expression, CRISPR
  Selectable markers: Bleomycin
Growth in bacteria
  Bacterial resistance: Kanamycin, 50 μg/mL
  Growth temperature: 37°C
  Growth strain: DH5alpha
  Copy number: High Copy
Gene/Insert
  Gene/Insert name: tdtomato
  Species: Synthetic
  Cloning method: Restriction Enzyme; 5′ cloning site unknown (unknown if destroyed); 3′ cloning site unknown (unknown if destroyed)
  Sequencing primers: 5′ n/a
Terms and licenses: Academic/Nonprofit Terms; Industry Terms: Not Available to Industry
How to cite: gRNA_tdtomato_reporter_1_ST1_2x_binding was a gift from George Church (Addgene plasmid # 79368 ; http://n2t.net/addgene:79368 ; RRID:Addgene_79368)
