>Addgene plasmid #79368 | gRNA_tdtomato_reporter_1_ST1_2x_binding | addgene partial sequence | sequence record 151634 | M13-F20 5'-TGTAAAACGACGGCCAGT-3'
GGCGAATTGGGCCCTCTAGATGCATGCTCGAGGTCCCCTCCACCCCACAGTGCAAGAAACGGCCGCCAGT
GTGATGGATATCTGCAGAATTCGCCCTTGCGACGTAGGGATAACAGGGTAATAGTGTCCCCTCCACCCCA
CAGTGCAAGAAACGAGGTAGGCGTGTACGGTGGGAGGCCTATATAAGCAGAGCTCGTTTAGTGAACCGTC
AGATCGCCTGGAGAATTCGCCACCATGGACTACAAGGATGACGACGATAAAACTTCCGGTGGCGGACTGG
GTTCCACCGTGAGCAAGGGCGAGGAGGTCATCAAAGAGTTCATGCGCTTCAAGGTGCGCATGGAGGGCTC
CATGAACGGCCACGAGTTCGAGATCGAGGGCGAGGGCGAGGGCCGCCCCTACGAGGGCACCCAGACCGCC
AAGCTGAAGGTGACCAAGGGCGGCCCCCTGCCCTTCGCCTGGGACATCCTGTCCCCCCAGTTCATGTACG
GCTCCAAGGCGTACGTGAAGCACCCCGCCGACATCCCCGATTACAAGAAGCTGTCCTTCCCCGAGGGCTT
CAAGTGGGAGCGCGTGATGAACTTCGAGGACGGCGGTCTGGTGACCGTGACCCAGGACTCCTCCCTGCAG
GACGGCACGCTGATCTACAAGGTGAAGATGCGCGGCACCAACTTCCCCCCCGACGGCCCCGTAATGCAGA
AGAAGACCATGGGCTGGGAGGCCTCCACCGAGCGCCTGTACCCCCGCGACGGCGTGCTGAAGGGCGAGAT
CCACCAGGCC
