>Addgene plasmid #79368 | gRNA_tdtomato_reporter_1_ST1_2x_binding | addgene partial sequence | sequence record 151635 | M13-Rev 5'-CAGGAAACAGCTATGACC-3'
CTATAGAATACTCAAGCTATGCATCAAGCTTGGTACCGAGCTCGGATCCACTAGTAACGGCCGCCAGTGT
GCTGGAATTCGCCCTTTATTACCGCCTTTGAGTGAGCTGATACCGCTCGCCGCAGCCGAACGACCGAGCG
CAGCGAGTCAGTGAGCGAGGAAGCTCGAGGCAGTGAAAAAAATGCTTTATTTGTGAAATTTGTGATGCTA
TTGCTTTATTTGTAACCATTATAAGCTGCAATAAACAAGTTAACAACAACAATTGCATTCATTTTATGTT
TCAGGTTCAGGGGGAGGTGTGGGAGGTTTTTTAAAGCAAGTAAAACCTCTACAAATGTGGTATGGCTGAT
TATGATCCTCTAGAGATATCGTCGACAAGCTTATCGATGCGGCCGCGCTAGCACGCGTCAGCTGACTAGA
GGATCCCCGGGTACCGAGCTCGAATTCTTACTTGTACAGCTCGTCCATGCCGTACAGGAACAGGTGGTGG
CGGCCCTCGGAGCGCTCGTACTGTTCCACGATGGTGTAGTCCTCGTTGTGGGAGGTGATGTCCAGCTTGG
TGTCCACGTAGTAGTAGCCGGGCAGTTGCACGGGCTTCTTGGCCATGTAGATGGTCTTGAACTCCACCAG
GTAGTGGCCGCCGTCCTTCAGCTTCAGGGCCTGGTGGATCTCGCCCTTCAGCACGCCGTCGCGGGGGTAC
AGGCGCTCGGTGGAGGCCTCCCAGCCCATGGTCTTCTTCTGCATTACGGGGCCGTCGGGGGGGAAGTTGG
TGCCGCGCATCTTCACCTTGTAGATCAGCGTGCC
